Addgene plasmid #213297: GPRC5C-DuET
Purpose: The DuET construct encodes the named human GPCR engineered with a cleaved hemagglutinin signal peptide, a 5' FLAG and a 3' 1D4 epitope tag optimized for expression in mammalian cells and proteomics studies.
Depositing lab: Thomas Sakmar. Depositing organization: Rockefeller University. Publication: Multiplexed selectivity screening of anti-GPCR antibodies. Dahl L, Kotliar IB, Bendes A, Dodig-Crnkovic T, Fromm S, Elofsson A, Uhlen M, Sakmar TP, Schwenk JM. Sci Adv. 2023 May 3;9(18):eadf9297. doi: 10.1126/sciadv.adf9297. Epub 2023 May 3. PubMed 37134173.
Backbone
  Vector backbone: pcDNA 3.1 (+)
  Vector type: Mammalian Expression
Growth in bacteria
  Bacterial resistance: Ampicillin, 100 μg/mL
  Growth temperature: 37°C
  Growth strain: DH5alpha
  Copy number: High Copy
Gene/Insert
  Gene/Insert name: GPRC5C (alt names: G protein-coupled receptor class C group 5 member C; RAIG-3)
  Species: H. sapiens (human)
  Entrez Gene: GPRC5C (a.k.a. RAIG-3, RAIG3)
  Promoter: CMV, T7
  Tag / fusion protein: FLAG (N terminal on insert); 1D4 (C terminal on insert)
  Cloning method: Gibson Cloning
Terms and licenses: Academic/Nonprofit Terms; Industry Terms: Not Available to Industry
Depositor comments: Class: C, Family: Orphan. Ensembl ID: ENSG00000170412, Uniprot ID: Q9NQ84
How to cite: GPRC5C-DuET was a gift from Thomas Sakmar (Addgene plasmid # 213297 ; http://n2t.net/addgene:213297 ; RRID:Addgene_213297)
