[The description below was written by a language model from this plasmid's Addgene catalogue record and pLannotate feature annotations shown in this document.]
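Description:
GPRC5C-DuET is a mammalian expression plasmid built on the pcDNA 3.1 (+) backbone that carries the human orphan class C receptor GPRC5C (also called RAIG-3), inserted by Gibson cloning. It is propagated in E. coli as a high-copy plasmid through a ColE1/pUC-type origin and selected with ampicillin via the bla (AmpR) gene and its promoter. An f1 phage origin is also present. For selection in mammalian cells the backbone carries a neomycin phosphotransferase gene driven by the SV40 enhancer/early promoter and terminated by an SV40 polyadenylation signal. The short lacI, lac promoter/operator, ble, bom and HIV-1 LTR hits in the automated annotation are small fragments, most likely backbone remnants or sequence-similarity matches rather than functional elements.

The expression cassette, which lies on the reverse strand of the sequenced record, consists of the CMV immediate-early enhancer and promoter followed by a T7 promoter, the tagged receptor open reading frame, and the bovine growth hormone polyadenylation signal. CMV gives strong constitutive transcription in mammalian cells, while the T7 promoter allows in vitro transcription. According to the catalogue entry, the receptor is preceded by a cleavable hemagglutinin signal peptide, which promotes membrane insertion and is removed to expose an N-terminal FLAG epitope, and it ends in a C-terminal 1D4 epitope. The feature table detects the FLAG sequence upstream of the GPRC5C coding region, but it does not separately annotate the signal peptide or the 1D4 tag. This dual-epitope design allows capture and detection of the receptor from either terminus. The construct is intended for expression in mammalian cells and proteomics studies, and its associated publication concerns multiplexed selectivity screening of anti-GPCR antibodies.
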