Features (pLannotate 1.2.2; 21 found; start..end, strand, type, name):
    125..713     +  rep_origin     ori: high-copy-number ColE1/pMB1/pBR322/pUC origin of replication
    896..988     +  CDS            lacI (fragment): lac repressor; lacI; The lac repressor binds to the lac operator to inhibit transcription in E. coli. This inhibition can be relieved by adding lactose or isopropyl-β-D-thiogalactopyranoside (IPTG).
   1001..1022    +  protein_bind   CAP binding site: CAP binding activates transcription in the presence of cAMP. E. coli catabolite activator protein
   1037..1067    +  promoter       lac promoter: promoter for the E. coli lac operon
   1075..1091    +  protein_bind   lac operator: The lac repressor binds to the lac operator to inhibit transcription in E. coli. This inhibition can be relieved by adding lactose or isopropyl-β-D-thiogalactopyranoside (IPTG). lac repressor encoded by lacI
   1164..1285    -  polyA_signal   SV40 poly(A) signal: SV40 polyadenylation signal
   1280..1438    -  CDS            ble (fragment): BLE_KLEPN - Experimental evidence at protein level: Swiss-Prot protein existence level 1. Binding protein with a strong affinity to the bleomycin family of antibiotics. Binds to CL990; an antimitotic-antibiotic compound. From Klebsiella pneumoniae.
   1462..2253    -  CDS            neo: KKA2_KLEPN - Also known as kan, nptII. Experimental evidence at protein level: Swiss-Prot protein existence level 1. Resistance to kanamycin, neomycin, paromomycin, ribostamycin, butirosin and gentamicin B. From Klebsiella pneumoniae.
   2320..2649    -  promoter       SV40 promoter: SV40 enhancer and early promoter
   2663..3091    -  rep_origin     f1 ori (sequence partly withheld): f1 bacteriophage origin of replication; arrow indicates direction of (+) strand synthesis
   3112..3133    -  promoter       SV40 promoter (fragment): SV40 enhancer and early promoter
   3137..3361    -  polyA_signal   bGH poly(A) signal: bovine growth hormone polyadenylation signal
   3492..4814    -  CDS            GPRC5C: GPC5C_HUMAN - Also known as RAIG3. Experimental evidence at protein level: Swiss-Prot protein existence level 1. This retinoic acid-inducible G-protein coupled receptor provide evidence for a possible interaction between retinoid and G- protein signaling pathways. From Homo sapiens (Human).
   4863..4883    -  CDS            3xFLAG (fragment): three tandem FLAG® epitope tags
   4976..4994    -  promoter       T7 promoter: promoter for bacteriophage T7 RNA polymerase
   5010..5043    -  LTR            5' LTR (truncated) (fragment): truncated 5' long terminal repeat (LTR) from HIV-1
   5039..5242    -  promoter       CMV promoter: human cytomegalovirus (CMV) immediate early promoter
   5243..5622    -  enhancer       CMV enhancer: human cytomegalovirus immediate early enhancer
   5777..5829    +  misc_feature   bom (fragment): basis of mobility region from pBR322
   5888..5992    +  promoter       AmpR promoter: bla
   5993..6853    +  CDS            AmpR: β-lactamase; bla; confers resistance to ampicillin, carbenicillin, and related antibiotics
>Addgene plasmid #213297 | GPRC5C-DuET | addgene full sequence | sequence record 430841 | Addgene NGS Result
TTCATTTTTAATTTAAAAGGATCTAGGTGAAGATCCTTTTTGATAATCTCATGACCAAAATCCCTTAACG
TGAGTTTTCGTTCCACTGAGCGTCAGACCCCGTAGAAAAGATCAAAGGATCTTCTTGAGATCCTTTTTTT
CTGCGCGTAATCTGCTGCTTGCAAACAAAAAAACCACCGCTACCAGCGGTGGTTTGTTTGCCGGATCAAG
AGCTACCAACTCTTTTTCCGAAGGTAACTGGCTTCAGCAGAGCGCAGATACCAAATACCGTTCTTCTAGT
GTAGCCGTAGTTAGGCCACCACTTCAAGAACTCTGTAGCACCGCCTACATACCTCGCTCTGCTAATCCTG
TTACCAGTGGCTGCTGCCAGTGGCGATAAGTCGTGTCTTACCGGGTTGGACTCAAGACGATAGTTACCGG
ATAAGGCGCAGCGGTCGGGCTGAACGGGGGGTTCGTGCACACAGCCCAGCTTGGAGCGAACGACCTACAC
CGAACTGAGATACCTACAGCGTGAGCTATGAGAAAGCGCCACGCTTCCCGAAGGGAGAAAGGCGGACAGG
TATCCGGTAAGCGGCAGGGTCGGAACAGGAGAGCGCACGAGGGAGCTTCCAGGGGGAAACGCCTGGTATC
TTTATAGTCCTGTCGGGTTTCGCCACCTCTGACTTGAGCGTCGATTTTTGTGATGCTCGTCAGGGGGGCG
GAGCCTATGGAAAAACGCCAGCAACGCGGCCTTTTTACGGTTCCTGGCCTTTTGCTGGCCTTTTGCTCAC
ATGTTCTTTCCTGCGTTATCCCCTGATTCTGTGGATAACCGTATTACCGCCTTTGAGTGAGCTGATACCG
CTCGCCGCAGCCGAACGACCGAGCGCAGCGAGTCAGTGAGCGAGGAAGCGGAAGAGCGCCCAATACGCAA
ACCGCCTCTCCCCGCGCGTTGGCCGATTCATTAATGCAGCTGGCACGACAGGTTTCCCGACTGGAAAGCG
GGCAGTGAGCGCAACGCAATTAATGTGAGTTAGCTCACTCATTAGGCACCCCAGGCTTTACACTTTATGC
TTCCGGCTCGTATGTTGTGTGGAATTGTGAGCGGATAACAATTTCACACAGGAAACAGCTATGACCATGA
TTACGCCAAGCTCTAGCTAGAGGTCGACGGTATACAGACATGATAAGATACATTGATGAGTTTGGACAAA
CCACAACTAGAATGCAGTGAAAAAAATGCTTTATTTGTGAAATTTGTGATGCTATTGCTTTATTTGTAAC
CATTATAAGCTGCAATAAACAAGTTGGGGTGGGCGAAGAACTCCAGCATGAGATCCCCGCGCTGGAGGAT
CATCCAGCCGGCGTCCCGGAAAACGATTCCGAAGCCCAACCTTTCATAGAAGGCGGCGGTGGAATCGAAA
TCTCGTGATGGCAGGTTGGGCGTCGCTTGGTCGGTCATTTCGAACCCCAGAGTCCCGCTCAGAAGAACTC
GTCAAGAAGGCGATAGAAGGCGATGCGCTGCGAATCGGGAGCGGCGATACCGTAAAGCACGAGGAAGCGG
TCAGCCCATTCGCCGCCAAGCTCTTCAGCAATATCACGGGTAGCCAACGCTATGTCCTGATAGCGGTCCG
CCACACCCAGCCGGCCACAGTCGATGAATCCAGAAAAGCGGCCATTTTCCACCATGATATTCGGCAAGCA
GGCATCGCCATGGGTCACGACGAGATCCTCGCCGTCGGGCATGCGCGCCTTGAGCCTGGCGAACAGTTCG
GCTGGCGCGAGCCCCTGATGCTCTTCGTCCAGATCATCCTGATCGACAAGACCGGCTTCCATCCGAGTAC
GTGCTCGCTCGATGCGATGTTTCGCTTGGTGGTCGAATGGGCAGGTAGCCGGATCAAGCGTATGCAGCCG
CCGCATTGCATCAGCCATGATGGATACTTTCTCGGCAGGAGCAAGGTGAGATGACAGGAGATCCTGCCCC
GGCACTTCGCCCAATAGCAGCCAGTCCCTTCCCGCTTCAGTGACAACGTCGAGCACAGCTGCGCAAGGAA
CGCCCGTCGTGGCCAGCCACGATAGCCGCGCTGCCTCGTCCTGCAGTTCATTCAGGGCACCGGACAGGTC
GGTCTTGACAAAAAGAACCGGGCGCCCCTGCGCTGACAGCCGGAACACGGCGGCATCAGAGCAGCCGATT
GTCTGTTGTGCCCAGTCATAGCCGAATAGCCTCTCCACCCAAGCGGCCGGAGAACCTGCGTGCAATCCAT
CTTGTTCAATCATGCGAAACGATCCTCATCCTGTCTCTTGATCAGATCCGAAAATGGATATACAAGCTCC
CGGGAGCTTTTTGCAAAAGCCTAGGCCTCCAAAAAAGCCTCCTCACTACTTCTGGAATAGCTCAGAGGCA
GAGGCGGCCTCGGCCTCTGCATAAATAAAAAAAATTAGTCAGCCATGGGGCGGAGAATGGGCGGAACTGG
GCGGAGTTAGGGGCGGGATGGGCGGAGTTAGGGGCGGGACTATGGTTGCTGACTAATTGAGATGCATGCT
TTGCATACTTCTGCCTGCTGGGGAGCCTGGGGACTTTCCACACCTGGTTGCTGACTAATTGAGATGCATG
CTTTGCATACTTCTGCCTGCTGGGGAGCCTGGGGACTTTCCACACCCTAACTGACACACATTCCACAGAA
TTAATTCGCGTTAAATTTTTGTTAAATCAGCTCATTTTTTAACCAATAGGCCGAAATCGGCAAAATCCCT
TATAAATCAAAAGAATAGACCGAGATAGGGT
[37 nt withheld, positions 2762-2798]
AAAGAACGTGGACTCCAACGTCAAAGG
[49 nt withheld, positions 2826-2874]
T
[91 nt withheld, positions 2876-2966]
G
[124 nt withheld, positions 2968-3091]
GGGGATACCCCCTAGAGCCCCAGCTGGTTCTTTCCGCCTCAGAAGCCATAGAGCCCACCGCATCCCCAGC
ATGCCTGCTATTGTCTTCCCAATCCTCCCCCTTGCTGTCCTGCCCCACCCCACCCCCCAGAATAGAATGA
CACCTACTCAGACAATGCGATGCAATTTCCTCATTTTATTAGGAAAGGACAGTGGGAGTGGCACCTTCCA
GGGTCAAGGAAGGCACGGGGGAGGGGCAAACAACAGATGGCTGGCAACTAGAAGGCACAGTCGAGGCTGA
TCAGCGGGTTTAAACGGGCCCTCTAGACTCGAGTTAGGCAGGGGCCACCTGAGAAGTCTCGGTCTTAGAC
ACGGTGGTGCTGGCCTCATCGAATTCACCGGTGCGTCCACCGGTATCGATATCCCACACATAGGGATTCC
TGAACACCTGAGAGTTCTTTCCATCTTTTGGGGGAGTAGCGGCTTGGTGAGACTGAGCGGAGTACATGTC
TTCTGCCCGAAGCGTTGAGTTTGCACTGCCCATAACCTGGCTGTTGGCGGTTGCTCTGGGGAGGATAATG
TCGTAAGCTCCCTCAGAAGGCACCTTATGCATCAATGCCATTTCGGTGGGTTGATACACGGACGTCAACA
GTTGCCCGTTGTACCCTGAGTAAGGTGACACTGGTCGCTTCGCGGCTACTGGTTCGTCCATTGAAAAGGC
TTTATTTTCCACAAACATAGACTGTCCCTTCTGCTCCTTCAGAATAGTTTCGTAGCCGACTCCCCTTGTA
GGATACATATCACCCTGATAAGACTGTTCAGGGGAACTTTTAGTTACCTGTGAGACCTCGGGTATCACAT
AAAACAGCACGAAAGCCCATGCGTTGGCGGCCAAGGCAATGGCCAGGGTAGGGTCGTCCCACGTAGGGCT
GTTATGCTGCTTATTGCCATAGGTGTACATCACAATCCAGACTACCCATATAGCCACACTAGTTGCCGTG
GTGAGCAACACGAAGACGCCATGTTTCCGCCACCTCTTGTATCTGCCACACAGGGCCGGCCAAGCACCGA
GGAAGGCGCCCAGCAACAGCAACATGACATAAATCAAGGCCATCACAAAGTCCATATTGGCGATGGCGCA
TGGTGATGCCACTGCCCACCCCGCGCTTGAATTTCCCTGTGGTCCGCCCTCTCCGGAACCTCTCACCAGT
GTAATGATAAGCCATTCTGTATTAATTATGACTTCAACCAAAGTGAGCAGCAGAGCCACGGTGAAAATGA
CCCATCCCCTTGGACCATGGTTTTTGCGCGCCAGAAAATTCAGTGCAAAAACGTGTGCAGCCAGGCAACT
GAAGCAGATGGCAAAGAGCACGCCAAAGAGGAACCGTCGACTGGCGCAAGTAGAGAAGTCGGGCTTCACG
ACGCATGCGAAAACCAGACAAAACAGCCCAAGGGTCCCGAGGAGAAAAAATACCTGAGTACCAAGCAATG
ACCGTTTCTTGGTGTCCTGTACGAAGGGAAGAGAGGCCACCAAGATGATGGTCAGGACGAAAGTAGTGAC
GATCCCCGCGCCGGCAACCGCTTCGAGGACGATTCCCCACGCTCCGGATCTGTCGCACAGATTGTAGTAG
AGGGGGTTCAGTCCCTGAGAACAGCCAGGGGGGACATGACCTTGGGCCCAAGCTCCGGGAAACAGAAACA
AGGGCAGCCCGAGGCACATTACCAGAGCCTTATGAATTGCCATTCGGGCACCGAGTCCGGGCTCTGGCTG
TGTCCCCATATCGATGCTGGCGTCATCATCGTCCTTGTAGTCGGCGAATACCAGGCAGAAGATGTAGCTC
AGGGCGATGATCGTCTTCATGGTGGCGCTAAGCTTAAGTTTAAACGCTAGCCAGCTTGGGTCTCCCTATA
GTGAGTCGTATTAATTTCGATAAGCCAGTAAGCAGTGGGTTCTCTAGTTAGCCAGAGAGCTCTGCTTATA
TAGACCTCCCACCGTACACGCCTACCGCCCATTTGCGTCAATGGGGCGGAGTTGTTACGACATTTTGGAA
AGTCCCGTTGATTTTGGTGCCAAAACAAACTCCCATTGACGTCAATGGGGTGGAGACTTGGAAATCCCCG
TGAGTCAAACCGCTATCCACGCCCATTGATGTACTGCCAAAACCGCATCACCATGGTAATAGCGATGACT
AATACGTAGATGTACTGCCAAGTAGGAAAGTCCCATAAGGTCATGTACTGGGCATAATGCCAGGCGGGCC
ATTTACCGTCATTGACGTCAATAGGGGGCGTACTTGGCATATGATACACTTGATGTACTGCCAAGTGGGC
AGTTTACCGTAAATACTCCACCCATTGACGTCAATGGAAAGTCCCTATTGGCGTTACTATGGGAACATAC
GTCATTATTGACGTCAATGGGCGGGGGTCGTTGGGCGGTCAGCCAGGCGGGCCATTTACCGTAAGTTATG
TAACGCGGAACTCCATATATGGGCTATGAACTAATGACCCCGTAATTGATTACTATTAATAACTAGTCAA
TAATCAATGTCAACGCGTATATCTGGCCCGTACATCGCGAAGCAGCGCAAAACGCCTAACCCTAAGCAGA
TTCTTCATGCAAATGTCGGTCAAGCCTTGCCTTGTTGTAGCTTAAATTTTGCTCGCGCACTACTCAGCGA
CCTCCAACACACAAGCAGGGAGCAGATACTGGCTTAACTATGCGGCATCAGAGCAGATTGTACTGAGAGT
GCACCATAGGGGATCGGGAGATCTCCCGATCCGTCGACGTCAGGTGGCACTTTTCGGGGAAATGTGCGCG
GAACCCCTATTTGTTTATTTTTCTAAATACATTCAAATATGTATCCGCTCATGAGACAATAACCCTGATA
AATGCTTCAATAATATTGAAAAAGGAAGAGTATGAGTATTCAACATTTCCGTGTCGCCCTTATTCCCTTT
TTTGCGGCATTTTGCCTTCCTGTTTTTGCTCACCCAGAAACGCTGGTGAAAGTAAAAGATGCTGAAGATC
AGTTGGGTGCACGAGTGGGTTACATCGAACTGGATCTCAACAGCGGTAAGATCCTTGAGAGTTTTCGCCC
CGAAGAACGTTTTCCAATGATGAGCACTTTTAAAGTTCTGCTATGTGGCGCGGTATTATCCCGTATTGAC
GCCGGGCAAGAGCAACTCGGTCGCCGCATACACTATTCTCAGAATGACTTGGTTGAGTACTCACCAGTCA
CAGAAAAGCATCTTACGGATGGCATGACAGTAAGAGAATTATGCAGTGCTGCCATAACCATGAGTGATAA
CACTGCGGCCAACTTACTTCTGACAACGATCGGAGGACCGAAGGAGCTAACCGCTTTTTTGCACAACATG
GGGGATCATGTAACTCGCCTTGATCGTTGGGAACCGGAGCTGAATGAAGCCATACCAAACGACGAGCGTG
ACACCACGATGCCTGTAGCAATGGCAACAACGTTGCGCAAACTATTAACTGGCGAACTACTTACTCTAGC
TTCCCGGCAACAATTAATAGACTGGATGGAGGCGGATAAAGTTGCAGGACCACTTCTGCGCTCGGCCCTT
CCGGCTGGCTGGTTTATTGCTGATAAATCTGGAGCCGGTGAGCGTGGGTCTCGCGGTATCATTGCAGCAC
TGGGGCCAGATGGTAAGCCCTCCCGTATCGTAGTTATCTACACGACGGGGAGTCAGGCAACTATGGATGA
ACGAAATAGACAGATCGCTGAGATAGGTGCCTCACTGATTAAGCATTGGTAACTGTCAGACCAAGTTTAC
TCATATATACTTTAGATTGATTTAAAAC
